Addgene plasmid #162114: pEpicVector3mC_Puro-T2A-mCherry-StrepTagII-FLAG-AU1
Purpose: mCherry linked to 3 tags on the C-terminus as barcodes. Puromycin resistant.
Depositing lab: Julien Sage. Depositing organization: Stanford University. Publication: Spatial epitope barcoding reveals clonal tumor patch behaviors. Rovira-Clave X, Drainas AP, Jiang S, Bai Y, Baron M, Zhu B, Dallas AE, Lee MC, Chu TP, Holzem A, Ayyagari R, Bhattacharya D, McCaffrey EF, Greenwald NF, Markovic M, Coles GL, Angelo M, Bassik MC, Sage J, Nolan GP. Cancer Cell. 2022 Nov 14;40(11):1423-1439.e11. doi: 10.1016/j.ccell.2022.09.014. Epub 2022 Oct 13. PubMed 36240778.
Backbone
  Vector backbone: pLV
  Backbone manufacturer: Vectorbuilder
  Vector type: Lentiviral
  Selectable markers: Puromycin
Growth in bacteria
  Bacterial resistance: Ampicillin, 100 μg/mL
  Growth temperature: 37°C
  Growth strain: NEB Stable
  Copy number: High Copy
Gene/Insert
  Gene/Insert name: Puromycin resistant; mCherry linked to StrepTagII-FLAG-AU1 (alt name: mC-3-SFA)
  Species: Synthetic
  Mutation: WT
  Promoter: EF1A
  Tag / fusion protein: StrepTagII-FLAG-AU1 (C terminal on insert)
  Cloning method: Unknown
  Sequencing primers: 3′ aaaggagctgacaggtggtg
Terms and licenses: Academic/Nonprofit Terms; Industry Terms: Not Available to Industry
Depositor comments: #16 out of 20 mCherry tagged combinations . Please visit https://doi.org/10.1101/2021.06.29.449991 for bioRxiv preprint.
How to cite: pEpicVector3mC_Puro-T2A-mCherry-StrepTagII-FLAG-AU1 was a gift from Julien Sage (Addgene plasmid # 162114 ; http://n2t.net/addgene:162114 ; RRID:Addgene_162114)
