[The description below was written by a language model from this plasmid's Addgene catalogue record and pLannotate feature annotations shown in this document.]
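Description:
pEpicVector3mC_Puro-T2A-mCherry-StrepTagII-FLAG-AU1 is a third-generation-style, self-inactivating HIV-1 lentiviral transfer plasmid built on a commercial pLV backbone. In bacteria it is maintained through a high-copy ColE1/pUC-type origin and selected with ampicillin (AmpR); an f1 origin, an SV40 origin and remnants of lac and phage-promoter sequences are also annotated in the backbone. The viral genome is transcribed from an RSV promoter fused to a truncated 5' LTR. It carries the Ψ packaging signal with a gag fragment, the RRE for Rev-dependent nuclear export, a cPPT/CTS element, WPRE to boost transcript expression, and a ΔU3 3' LTR followed by an SV40 poly(A) signal.

The payload is a single synthetic open reading frame driven by the human EF1A promoter, annotated as the core promoter plus intron A segments. It is flanked by Gateway attB recombination sites, which reflect the modular assembly of the vector. Puromycin N-acetyltransferase is joined through a T2A ribosome-skipping peptide to mCherry, so transduced mammalian cells become both puromycin resistant and red fluorescent from one transcript while the two proteins are produced separately. According to the record, mCherry carries three short epitope tags at its C-terminus: StrepTagII, FLAG and AU1. The automated feature table picks up only a FLAG-like fragment in this region and does not annotate the other two tags.

This tag combination acts as a protein-level barcode. The depositor lists the plasmid as number 16 of 20 mCherry-tagged combinations, a set associated with work on spatial epitope barcoding of clonal tumor patches. In such a set, cells labelled with different vectors could be told apart by antibody detection of their tag combinations.
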