Features (pLannotate 1.2.2; 33 found; start..end, strand, type, name):
     20..231     +  promoter       EF-1α core promoter: core promoter for human elongation factor EF-1α
    232..341     +  intron         EF-1α intron A (fragment): intron upstream of the start codon of human EF-1α
    967..1170    +  intron         EF-1α intron A: truncated intron upstream of the start codon of human EF-1α
   1179..1203    +  protein_bind   attB1: mutant version of attB; recombination site for the Gateway® BP reaction BP Clonase™
   1210..1806    +  CDS            PuroR (fragment): puromycin N-acetyltransferase; pac from Streptomyces; confers resistance to puromycin
   1816..1869    +  CDS            T2A: 2A peptide from Thosea asigna virus capsid protein Eukaryotic ribosomes fail to insert a peptide bond between the Gly and Pro residues, yielding separate polypeptides.
   1870..2577    +  CDS            mCherry: mCherry is a basic (constitutively fluorescent) red fluorescent protein published in 2004, derived from Discosoma sp.. It is reported to be a very rapidly-maturing monomer with low acid sensitivity.
   2632..2654    +  CDS            3xFLAG (fragment): three tandem FLAG® epitope tags
   2680..2704    -  protein_bind   attB2: mutant version of attB; recombination site for the Gateway® BP reaction BP Clonase™
   2722..3310    +  misc_feature   WPRE: woodchuck hepatitis virus posttranscriptional regulatory element
   3377..3396    +  misc_feature   cPPT/CTS (fragment): central polypurine tract and central termination sequence of HIV-1
   3398..3631    +  LTR            3' LTR (ΔU3): self-inactivating 3' long terminal repeat (LTR) from HIV-1
   3703..3824    +  polyA_signal   SV40 poly(A) signal: SV40 polyadenylation signal
   3864..3999    +  rep_origin     SV40 ori: SV40 origin of replication
   4020..4038    -  promoter       T7 promoter: promoter for bacteriophage T7 RNA polymerase
   4046..4201    +  CDS            lacZα (fragment): LacZα fragment of β-galactosidase; lacZ fragment
   4206..4634    +  rep_origin     f1 ori (sequence partly withheld): f1 bacteriophage origin of replication; arrow indicates direction of (+) strand synthesis
   4687..4791    +  promoter       AmpR promoter: bla
   4792..5652    +  CDS            AmpR: β-lactamase; bla; confers resistance to ampicillin, carbenicillin, and related antibiotics
   5823..6411    +  rep_origin     ori: high-copy-number ColE1/pMB1/pBR322/pUC origin of replication
   6594..6686    +  CDS            lacI (fragment): lac repressor; lacI; The lac repressor binds to the lac operator to inhibit transcription in E. coli. This inhibition can be relieved by adding lactose or isopropyl-β-D-thiogalactopyranoside (IPTG).
   6699..6720    +  protein_bind   CAP binding site: CAP binding activates transcription in the presence of cAMP. E. coli catabolite activator protein
   6735..6765    +  promoter       lac promoter: promoter for the E. coli lac operon
   6773..6789    +  protein_bind   lac operator: The lac repressor binds to the lac operator to inhibit transcription in E. coli. This inhibition can be relieved by adding lactose or isopropyl-β-D-thiogalactopyranoside (IPTG). lac repressor encoded by lacI
   6834..6852    +  promoter       T3 promoter: promoter for bacteriophage T3 RNA polymerase
   6880..7106    +  promoter       RSV promoter: Rous sarcoma virus enhancer/promoter
   7107..7287    +  LTR            5' LTR (truncated): truncated 5' long terminal repeat (LTR) from HIV-1
   7334..7459    +  misc_feature   HIV-1 Ψ: packaging signal of human immunodeficiency virus type 1
   7443..7806    +  CDS            HIV-1 gag (fragment): gag protein from human immunodeficiency virus 1; gag
   7952..8185    +  misc_feature   RRE: The Rev response element (RRE) of HIV-1 allows for Rev-dependent mRNA export from the nucleus to the cytoplasm.
   8562..8662    +  CDS            Rev (fragment): human immunodeficiency virus 1 (HIV-1) Rev protein; rev; enhances nuclear export of unspliced and incompletely spliced viral mRNAs
   8680..8797    +  misc_feature   cPPT/CTS: central polypurine tract and central termination sequence of HIV-1
   8815..8835    +  protein_bind   attB4: mutant version of attB; core recombination site for the Gateway® BP reaction BP Clonase™
>Addgene plasmid #162114 | pEpicVector3mC_Puro-T2A-mCherry-StrepTagII-FLAG-AU1 | addgene full sequence | sequence record 318306 | Addgene NGS Result
GGCTCCGGTGCCCGTCAGTGGGCAGAGCGCACATCGCCCACAGTCCCCGAGAAGTTGGGGGGAGGGGTCG
GCAATTGAACCGGTGCCTAGAGAAGGTGGCGCGGGGTAAACTGGGAAAGTGATGTCGTGTACTGGCTCCG
CCTTTTTCCCGAGGGTGGGGGAGAACCGTATATAAGTGCAGTAGTCGCCGTGAACGTTCTTTTTCGCAAC
GGGTTTGCCGCCAGAACACAGGTAAGTGCCGTGTGTGGTTCCCGCGGGCCTGGCCTCTTTACGGGTTATG
GCCCTTGCGTGCCTTGAATTACTTCCACCTGGCTGCAGTACGTGATTCTTGATCCCGAGCTTCGGGTTGG
AAGTGGGTGGGAGAGTTCGAGGCCTTGCGCTTAAGGAGCCCCTTCGCCTCGTGCTTGAGTTGAGGCCTGG
CCTGGGCGCTGGGGCCGCCGCGTGCGAATCTGGTGGCACCTTCGCGCCTGTCTCGCTGCTTTCGATAAGT
CTCTAGCCATTTAAAATTTTTGATGACCTGCTGCGACGCTTTTTTTCTGGCAAGATAGTCTTGTAAATGC
GGGCCAAGATCTGCACACTGGTATTTCGGTTTTTGGGGCCGCGGGCGGCGACGGGGCCCGTGCGTCCCAG
CGCACATGTTCGGCGAGGCGGGGCCTGCGAGCGCGGCCACCGAGAATCGGACGGGGGTAGTCTCAAGCTG
GCCGGCCTGCTCTGGTGCCTGGTCTCGCGCCGCCGTGTATCGCCCCGCCCTGGGCGGCAAGGCTGGCCCG
GTCGGCACCAGTTGCGTGAGCGGAAAGATGGCCGCTTCCCGGCCCTGCTGCAGGGAGCTCAAAATGGAGG
ACGCGGCGCTCGGGAGAGCGGGCGGGTGAGTCACCCACACAAAGGAAAAGGGCCTTTCCGTCCTCAGCCG
TCGCTTCATGTGACTCCACGGAGTACCGGGCGCCGTCCAGGCACCTCGATTAGTTCTCGAGCTTTTGGAG
TACGTCGTCTTTAGGTTGGGGGGAGGGGTTTTATGCGATGGAGTTTCCCCACACTGAGTGGGTGGAGACT
GAAGTTAGGCCAGCTTGGCACTTGATGTAATTCTCCTTGGAATTTGCCCTTTTTGAGTTTGGATCTTGGT
TCATTCTCAAGCCTCAGACAGTGGTTCAAAGTTTTTTTCTTCCATTTCAGGTGTCGTGACAAGTTTGTAC
AAAAAAGCAGGCTGCCACCATGACCGAGTACAAGCCCACGGTGCGCCTCGCCACCCGCGACGACGTCCCC
AGGGCCGTACGCACCCTCGCCGCCGCGTTCGCCGACTACCCCGCCACGCGCCACACCGTCGATCCGGACC
GCCACATCGAGCGGGTCACCGAGCTGCAAGAACTCTTCCTCACGCGCGTCGGGCTCGACATCGGCAAGGT
GTGGGTCGCGGACGACGGCGCCGCGGTGGCGGTCTGGACCACGCCGGAGAGCGTCGAAGCGGGGGCGGTG
TTCGCCGAGATCGGCCCGCGCATGGCCGAGTTGAGCGGTTCCCGGCTGGCCGCGCAGCAACAGATGGAAG
GCCTCCTGGCGCCGCACCGGCCCAAGGAGCCCGCGTGGTTCCTGGCCACCGTCGGCGTCTCGCCCGACCA
CCAGGGCAAGGGTCTGGGCAGCGCCGTCGTGCTCCCCGGAGTGGAGGCGGCCGAGCGCGCCGGGGTGCCC
GCCTTCCTGGAGACCTCCGCGCCCCGCAACCTCCCCTTCTACGAGCGGCTCGGCTTCACCGTCACCGCCG
ACGTCGAGGTGCCCGAAGGACCGCGCACCTGGTGCATGACCCGCAAGCCCGGTGCCGGAAGCGGAGAGGG
CAGGGGAAGTCTTCTAACATGCGGGGACGTGGAGGAAAATCCCGGCCCCATGGTGAGCAAGGGCGAGGAG
GATAACATGGCCATCATCAAGGAGTTCATGCGCTTCAAGGTGCACATGGAGGGCTCCGTGAACGGCCACG
AGTTCGAGATCGAGGGCGAGGGCGAGGGCCGCCCCTACGAGGGCACCCAGACCGCCAAGCTGAAGGTGAC
CAAGGGTGGCCCCCTGCCCTTCGCCTGGGACATCCTGTCCCCTCAGTTCATGTACGGCTCCAAGGCCTAC
GTGAAGCACCCCGCCGACATCCCCGACTACTTGAAGCTGTCCTTCCCCGAGGGCTTCAAGTGGGAGCGCG
TGATGAACTTCGAGGACGGCGGCGTGGTGACCGTGACCCAGGACTCCTCCCTGCAGGACGGCGAGTTCAT
CTACAAGGTGAAGCTGCGCGGCACCAACTTCCCCTCCGACGGCCCCGTAATGCAGAAGAAGACCATGGGC
TGGGAGGCCTCCTCCGAGCGGATGTACCCCGAGGACGGCGCCCTGAAGGGCGAGATCAAGCAGAGGCTGA
AGCTGAAGGACGGCGGCCACTACGACGCTGAGGTCAAGACCACCTACAAGGCCAAGAAGCCCGTGCAGCT
GCCCGGCGCCTACAACGTCAACATCAAGTTGGACATCACCTCCCACAACGAGGACTACACCATCGTGGAA
CAGTACGAACGCGCCGAGGGCCGCCACTCCACCGGCGGCATGGACGAGCTGTACAAGGGTGGCAGCGGCG
GCGGCGGCTCTGGCGGCAACTGGAGCCACCCCCAGTTCGAGAAGGACTACAAAGACGATGACGACAAGGA
CACCTACAGATACATCTAAACCCAGCTTTCTTGTACAAAGTGGTGATAATCGAATTCCGATAATCAACCT
CTGGATTACAAAATTTGTGAAAGATTGACTGGTATTCTTAACTATGTTGCTCCTTTTACGCTATGTGGAT
ACGCTGCTTTAATGCCTTTGTATCATGCTATTGCTTCCCGTATGGCTTTCATTTTCTCCTCCTTGTATAA
ATCCTGGTTGCTGTCTCTTTATGAGGAGTTGTGGCCCGTTGTCAGGCAACGTGGCGTGGTGTGCACTGTG
TTTGCTGACGCAACCCCCACTGGTTGGGGCATTGCCACCACCTGTCAGCTCCTTTCCGGGACTTTCGCTT
TCCCCCTCCCTATTGCCACGGCGGAACTCATCGCCGCCTGCCTTGCCCGCTGCTGGACAGGGGCTCGGCT
GTTGGGCACTGACAATTCCGTGGTGTTGTCGGGGAAGCTGACGTCCTTTCCATGGCTGCTCGCCTGTGTT
GCCACCTGGATTCTGCGCGGGACGTCCTTCTGCTACGTCCCTTCGGCCCTCAATCCAGCGGACCTTCCTT
CCCGCGGCCTGCTGCCGGCTCTGCGGCCTCTTCCGCGTCTTCGCCTTCGCCCTCAGACGAGTCGGATCTC
CCTTTGGGCCGCCTCCCCGCATCGGGAATTCCCGCGGTTCGCTTTAAGACCAATGACTTACAAGGCAGCT
GTAGATCTTAGCCACTTTTTAAAAGAAAAGGGGGGACTGGAAGGGCTAATTCACTCCCAACGAAGACAAG
ATCTGCTTTTTGCTTGTACTGGGTCTCTCTGGTTAGACCAGATCTGAGCCTGGGAGCTCTCTGGCTAACT
AGGGAACCCACTGCTTAAGCCTCAATAAAGCTTGCCTTGAGTGCTTCAAGTAGTGTGTGCCCGTCTGTTG
TGTGACTCTGGTAACTAGAGATCCCTCAGACCCTTTTAGTCAGTGTGGAAAATCTCTAGCAGTAGTAGTT
CATGTCATCTTATTATTCAGTATTTATAACTTGCAAAGAAATGAATATCAGAGAGTGAGAGGAACTTGTT
TATTGCAGCTTATAATGGTTACAAATAAAGCAATAGCATCACAAATTTCACAAATAAAGCATTTTTTTCA
CTGCATTCTAGTTGTGGTTTGTCCAAACTCATCAATGTATCTTATCATGTCTGGCTCTAGCTATCCCGCC
CCTAACTCCGCCCATCCCGCCCCTAACTCCGCCCAGTTCCGCCCATTCTCCGCCCCATGGCTGACTAATT
TTTTTTATTTATGCAGAGGCCGAGGCCGCCTCGGCCTCTGAGCTATTCCAGAAGTAGTGAGGAGGCTTTT
TTGGAGGCCTAGGGACGTACCCAATTCGCCCTATAGTGAGTCGTATTACGCGCGCTCACTGGCCGTCGTT
TTACAACGTCGTGACTGGGAAAACCCTGGCGTTACCCAACTTAATCGCCTTGCAGCACATCCCCCTTTCG
CCAGCTGGCGTAATAGCGAAGAGGCCCGCACCGATCGCCCTTCCCAACAGTTGCGCAGCCTGAATGGCGA
ATGGG
[124 nt withheld, positions 4206-4329]
C
[91 nt withheld, positions 4331-4421]
A
[49 nt withheld, positions 4423-4471]
CCTTTGACGTTGGAGTCCACGTTCTTT
[37 nt withheld, positions 4499-4535]
ACCCTATCTCGGTCTATTCTTTTGATTTATAAGGGATTTTGCCGATTTCGGCCTATTGGTTAAAAAATGA
GCTGATTTAACAAAAATTTAACGCGAATTTTAACAAAATATTAACGCTTACAATTTAGGTGGCACTTTTC
GGGGAAATGTGCGCGGAACCCCTATTTGTTTATTTTTCTAAATACATTCAAATATGTATCCGCTCATGAG
ACAATAACCCTGATAAATGCTTCAATAATATTGAAAAAGGAAGAGTATGAGTATTCAACATTTCCGTGTC
GCCCTTATTCCCTTTTTTGCGGCATTTTGCCTTCCTGTTTTTGCTCACCCAGAAACGCTGGTGAAAGTAA
AAGATGCTGAAGATCAGTTGGGTGCACGAGTGGGTTACATCGAACTGGATCTCAACAGCGGTAAGATCCT
TGAGAGTTTTCGCCCCGAAGAACGTTTTCCAATGATGAGCACTTTTAAAGTTCTGCTATGTGGCGCGGTA
TTATCCCGTATTGACGCCGGGCAAGAGCAACTCGGTCGCCGCATACACTATTCTCAGAATGACTTGGTTG
AGTACTCACCAGTCACAGAAAAGCATCTTACGGATGGCATGACAGTAAGAGAATTATGCAGTGCTGCCAT
AACCATGAGTGATAACACTGCGGCCAACTTACTTCTGACAACGATCGGAGGACCGAAGGAGCTAACCGCT
TTTTTGCACAACATGGGGGATCATGTAACTCGCCTTGATCGTTGGGAACCGGAGCTGAATGAAGCCATAC
CAAACGACGAGCGTGACACCACGATGCCTGTAGCAATGGCAACAACGTTGCGCAAACTATTAACTGGCGA
ACTACTTACTCTAGCTTCCCGGCAACAATTAATAGACTGGATGGAGGCGGATAAAGTTGCAGGACCACTT
CTGCGCTCGGCCCTTCCGGCTGGCTGGTTTATTGCTGATAAATCTGGAGCCGGTGAGCGTGGGTCTCGCG
GTATCATTGCAGCACTGGGGCCAGATGGTAAGCCCTCCCGTATCGTAGTTATCTACACGACGGGGAGTCA
GGCAACTATGGATGAACGAAATAGACAGATCGCTGAGATAGGTGCCTCACTGATTAAGCATTGGTAACTG
TCAGACCAAGTTTACTCATATATACTTTAGATTGATTTAAAACTTCATTTTTAATTTAAAAGGATCTAGG
TGAAGATCCTTTTTGATAATCTCATGACCAAAATCCCTTAACGTGAGTTTTCGTTCCACTGAGCGTCAGA
CCCCGTAGAAAAGATCAAAGGATCTTCTTGAGATCCTTTTTTTCTGCGCGTAATCTGCTGCTTGCAAACA
AAAAAACCACCGCTACCAGCGGTGGTTTGTTTGCCGGATCAAGAGCTACCAACTCTTTTTCCGAAGGTAA
CTGGCTTCAGCAGAGCGCAGATACCAAATACTGTTCTTCTAGTGTAGCCGTAGTTAGGCCACCACTTCAA
GAACTCTGTAGCACCGCCTACATACCTCGCTCTGCTAATCCTGTTACCAGTGGCTGCTGCCAGTGGCGAT
AAGTCGTGTCTTACCGGGTTGGACTCAAGACGATAGTTACCGGATAAGGCGCAGCGGTCGGGCTGAACGG
GGGGTTCGTGCACACAGCCCAGCTTGGAGCGAACGACCTACACCGAACTGAGATACCTACAGCGTGAGCT
ATGAGAAAGCGCCACGCTTCCCGAAGAGAGAAAGGCGGACAGGTATCCGGTAAGCGGCAGGGTCGGAACA
GGAGAGCGCACGAGGGAGCTTCCAGGGGGAAACGCCTGGTATCTTTATAGTCCTGTCGGGTTTCGCCACC
TCTGACTTGAGCGTCGATTTTTGTGATGCTCGTCAGGGGGGCGGAGCCTATGGAAAAACGCCAGCAACGC
GGCCTTTTTACGGTTCCTGGCCTTTTGCTGGCCTTTTGCTCACATGTTCTTTCCTGCGTTATCCCCTGAT
TCTGTGGATAACCGTATTACCGCCTTTGAGTGAGCTGATACCGCTCGCCGCAGCCGAACGACCGAGCGCA
GCGAGTCAGTGAGCGAGGAAGCGGAAGAGCGCCCAATACGCAAACCGCCTCTCCCCGCGCGTTGGCCGAT
TCATTAATGCAGCTGGCACGACAGGTTTCCCGACTGGAAAGCGGGCAGTGAGCGCAACGCAATTAATGTG
AGTTAGCTCACTCATTAGGCACCCCAGGCTTTACACTTTATGCTTCCGGCTCGTATGTTGTGTGGAATTG
TGAGCGGATAACAATTTCACACAGGAAACAGCTATGACCATGATTACGCCAAGCGCGCAATTAACCCTCA
CTAAAGGGAACAAAAGCTGGAGCTGCAAGCTTAATGTAGTCTTATGCAATACTCTTGTAGTCTTGCAACA
TGGTAACGATGAGTTAGCAACATGCCTTACAAGGAGAGAAAAAGCACCGTGCATGCCGATTGGTGGAAGT
AAGGTGGTACGATCGTGCCTTATTAGGAAGGCAACAGACGGGTCTGACATGGATTGGACGAACCACTGAA
TTGCCGCATTGCAGAGATATTGTATTTAAGTGCCTAGCTCGATACATAAACGGGTCTCTCTGGTTAGACC
AGATCTGAGCCTGGGAGCTCTCTGGCTAACTAGGGAACCCACTGCTTAAGCCTCAATAAAGCTTGCCTTG
AGTGCTTCAAGTAGTGTGTGCCCGTCTGTTGTGTGACTCTGGTAACTAGAGATCCCTCAGACCCTTTTAG
TCAGTGTGGAAAATCTCTAGCAGTGGCGCCCGAACAGGGACTTGAAAGCGAAAGGGAAACCAGAGGAGCT
CTCTCGACGCAGGACTCGGCTTGCTGAAGCGCGCACGGCAAGAGGCGAGGGGCGGCGACTGGTGAGTACG
CCAAAAATTTTGACTAGCGGAGGCTAGAAGGAGAGAGATGGGTGCGAGAGCGTCAGTATTAAGCGGGGGA
GAATTAGATCGCGATGGGAAAAAATTCGGTTAAGGCCAGGGGGAAAGAAAAAATATAAATTAAAACATAT
AGTATGGGCAAGCAGGGAGCTAGAACGATTCGCAGTTAATCCTGGCCTGTTAGAAACATCAGAAGGCTGT
AGACAAATACTGGGACAGCTACAACCATCCCTTCAGACAGGATCAGAAGAACTTAGATCATTATATAATA
CAGTAGCAACCCTCTATTGTGTGCATCAAAGGATAGAGATAAAAGACACCAAGGAAGCTTTAGACAAGAT
AGAGGAAGAGCAAAACAAAAGTAAGACCACCGCACAGCAAGCGGCCGCTGATCTTCAGACCTGGAGGAGG
AGATATGAGGGACAATTGGAGAAGTGAATTATATAAATATAAAGTAGTAAAAATTGAACCATTAGGAGTA
GCACCCACCAAGGCAAAGAGAAGAGTGGTGCAGAGAGAAAAAAGAGCAGTGGGAATAGGAGCTTTGTTCC
TTGGGTTCTTGGGAGCAGCAGGAAGCACTATGGGCGCAGCGTCAATGACGCTGACGGTACAGGCCAGACA
ATTATTGTCTGGTATAGTGCAGCAGCAGAACAATTTGCTGAGGGCTATTGAGGCGCAACAGCATCTGTTG
CAACTCACAGTCTGGGGCATCAAGCAGCTCCAGGCAAGAATCCTGGCTGTGGAAAGATACCTAAAGGATC
AACAGCTCCTGGGGATTTGGGGTTGCTCTGGAAAACTCATTTGCACCACTGCTGTGCCTTGGAATGCTAG
TTGGAGTAATAAATCTCTGGAACAGATTTGGAATCACACGACCTGGATGGAGTGGGACAGAGAAATTAAC
AATTACACAAGCTTAATACACTCCTTAATTGAAGAATCGCAAAACCAGCAAGAAAAGAATGAACAAGAAT
TATTGGAATTAGATAAATGGGCAAGTTTGTGGAATTGGTTTAACATAACAAATTGGCTGTGGTATATAAA
ATTATTCATAATGATAGTAGGAGGCTTGGTAGGTTTAAGAATAGTTTTTGCTGTACTTTCTATAGTGAAT
AGAGTTAGGCAGGGATATTCACCATTATCGTTTCAGACCCACCTCCCAACCCCGAGGGGACCCGACAGGC
CCGAAGGAATAGAAGAAGAAGGTGGAGAGAGAGACAGAGACAGATCCATTCGATTAGTGAACGGATCTCG
ACGGTATCGCTAGCTTTTAAAAGAAAAGGGGGGATTGGGGGGTACAGTGCAGGGGAAAGAATAGTAGACA
TAATAGCAACAGACATACAAACTAAAGAATTACAAAAACAAATTACAAAAATTCAAAATTTTACTAGTGA
TTATCGGATCAACTTTGTATAGAAAAGTTG
